Addgene plasmid #236019: AKIRIN1-P2
Purpose: Study the role and mechanism of the 3' UTR in regulating AKIRIN1-P2 gene function.
Depositing lab: Angela Ting. Depositing organization: University of Texas MD Anderson Cancer Center. Publication: Differentiation in the human urothelia is defined by distinct alternative polyadenylation. Le NB, Sona S, Santo B, Zhang Y, Ou R, Schweickart RA, Kochat V, Padron WI, Rai K, Lee SH, Yi JM, Wessely O, Lee BH, Ting AH. Cell Rep. 2026 Jan 13;45(1):116839. doi: 10.1016/j.celrep.2025.116839. PubMed 41533515.
Backbone
  Vector backbone: pmirGLO Dual-Luciferase miRNA Target Expression Vector
  Vector type: Mammalian Expression
Growth in bacteria
  Bacterial resistance: Ampicillin, 100 μg/mL
  Growth temperature: 37°C
  Growth strain: DH5alpha
  Copy number: High Copy
Gene/Insert
  Gene/Insert name: AKIRIN1-P2 3'UTR
  Species: H. sapiens (human)
  Entrez Gene: AKIRIN1 (a.k.a. STRF2, C1orf108, FLJ12666, RP11-781D11.2)
  Cloning method: Gibson Cloning
Terms and licenses: Academic/Nonprofit Terms; Industry Terms: Not Available to Industry
How to cite: AKIRIN1-P2 was a gift from Angela Ting (Addgene plasmid # 236019 ; http://n2t.net/addgene:236019 ; RRID:Addgene_236019)
