[The description below was written by a language model from this plasmid's Addgene catalogue record and pLannotate feature annotations shown in this document.]
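Description:
AKIRIN1-P2 is a mammalian dual-luciferase reporter plasmid built on the pmirGLO Dual-Luciferase miRNA Target Expression Vector, carrying a 3' UTR sequence from the human AKIRIN1 gene inserted by Gibson cloning. It is propagated in E. coli as a high-copy plasmid through a ColE1/pUC-type origin and selected with ampicillin via the β-lactamase gene and its native promoter. A ColE1-derived cer region is also annotated, which helps keep the plasmid monomeric.

The primary reporter is the synthetic firefly luciferase gene luc2, annotated as driven by a PGK promoter. On the same strand, the roughly 2 kb interval between the end of the luc2 coding sequence and the remnant of the multiple cloning site is largely unannotated and is where the AKIRIN1 3' UTR would be expected to sit. The only hit there, a short GVQW1-like fragment, is probably a sequence-similarity match within the human UTR rather than a functional element. An SV40 late-type poly(A) signal is annotated beyond the cloning site, though on the opposite strand to luc2 in this table.

A second, independent cassette uses the SV40 enhancer/early promoter to express human codon-optimized Renilla luciferase followed by a neomycin/G418 resistance coding sequence and a synthetic poly(A) signal. This provides an internal normalization control and an option for selection in mammalian cells.

Because the UTR is attached to the firefly transcript, its effect on mRNA stability or translation is read out as the firefly-to-Renilla ratio. The stated purpose is to study how the 3' UTR regulates AKIRIN1, and the associated work concerns alternative polyadenylation. The "P2" label probably denotes a particular polyadenylation-site isoform, but the record does not define it.
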