Features (pLannotate 1.2.2; 19 found; start..end, strand, type, name):
      1..589     +  rep_origin     ori: high-copy-number ColE1/pMB1/pBR322/pUC origin of replication
    747..1607    -  CDS            AmpR: β-lactamase; bla; confers resistance to ampicillin, carbenicillin, and related antibiotics
   1608..1712    -  promoter       AmpR promoter: bla
   1755..1847    +  CDS            tnpA (fragment): TN5P_ECOLX - Also known as tnp. Experimental evidence at protein level: Swiss-Prot protein existence level 1. Mediates transposition of transposon Tn5 by a 'cut and paste' mechanism. First, the monomeric transposase binds the 19 bp inverted DNA repeats flanking the transposon. Then, dimerization of the DNA- bound transposase creates a synaptic DNA complex. After nicking of the first DNA strand, excision of the transposon proceeds through a series of intermediates. The transposase then mediates the insertion of the transposon at a new site by strand transfer. The activity of the wild- type tran
   1868..1916    -  polyA_signal   poly(A) signal: synthetic polyadenylation signal
   1980..2772    -  CDS            NeoR/KanR (fragment): aminoglycoside phosphotransferase from Tn5; aph(3')-II (or nptII); confers resistance to neomycin, kanamycin, and G418 (Geneticin®)
   2823..3755    -  CDS            hRluc: Renilla luciferase human codon-optimized
   3806..4163    -  promoter       SV40 promoter: SV40 enhancer and early promoter
   4228..4279    +  misc_feature   bom (fragment): basis of mobility region from pBR322
   4280..4312    -  rep_origin     M13 ori (fragment): M13 bacteriophage origin of replication; arrow indicates direction of (+) strand synthesis
   4317..4385    +  CDS            large T antigen (fragment): large T antigen from SV40 (simian virus 40)
   4408..4529    +  polyA_signal   SV40 poly(A) signal: SV40 polyadenylation signal
   4551..4570    -  terminator     T7 terminator (fragment): transcription terminator for bacteriophage T7 RNA polymerase
   4578..4627    -  CDS            SET1 (fragment): solubility-enhancement tag derived from T7 phage gene 10B
   4634..4657    -  misc_feature   MCS (fragment): pUC18/19 multiple cloning site
   5443..5694    +  CDS            GVQW1 (fragment): GVQW1_HUMAN - Also known as TIGD1L2. Experimental evidence at transcript level: Swiss-Prot protein existence level 2. From Homo sapiens (Human).
   6694..8346    -  CDS            luciferase: firefly luciferase synthetic luc2 version of the luciferase gene
   8393..8892    -  promoter       PGK promoter: mouse phosphoglycerate kinase 1 promoter
   8949..9232    -  misc_feature   cer region: ColE1-derived recombination site that helps to maintain plasmids as monomers
>Addgene plasmid #236019 | AKIRIN1-P2 | addgene full sequence | sequence record 468445 | Addgene NGS Result
TTGAAATCCTTTTTTTCTGCGCGTAATCTGCTGCTTGCAAACAAAAAAACCACCGCTACCAGCGGTGGTT
TGTTTGCCGGATCAAGAGCTACCAACTCTTTTTCCGAAGGTAACTGGCTTCAGCAGAGCGCAGATACCAA
ATACTGTCCTTCTAGTGTAGCCGTAGTTAGGCCACCACTTCAAGAACTCTGTAGCACCGCCTACATACCT
CGCTCTGCTAATCCTGTTACCAGTGGCTGCTGCCAGTGGCGATAAGTCGTGTCTTACCGGGTTGGACTCA
AGACGATAGTTACCGGATAAGGCGCAGCGGTCGGGCTGAACGGGGGGTTCGTGCACACAGCCCAGCTTGG
AGCGAACGACCTACACCGAACTGAGATACCTACAGCGTGAGCTATGAGAAAGCGCCACGCTTCCCGAAGG
GAGAAAGGCGGACAGGTATCCGGTAAGCGGCAGGGTCGGAACAGGAGAGCGCACGAGGGAGCTTCCAGGG
GGAAACGCCTGGTATCTTTATAGTCCTGTCGGGTTTCGCCACCTCTGACTTGAGCGTCGATTTTTGTGAT
GCTCGTCAGGGGGGCGGAGCCTATGGAAAAACGCCAGCAACGCGGCCTTTTTACGGTTCCTGGCCTTTTG
CTGGCCTTTTGCTCACATGTTCTTTCCTGCGTTATCCCCTGATTCTGTGGATAACCGTATTACCGCCTTT
GAGTGAGCTGATACCGGTTGGGCGTCGCTTGGTCGGTCATTTCGAATTACCAATGCTTAATCAGTGAGGC
ACCTATCTCAGCGATCTGTCTATTTCGTTCATCCATAGTTGCCTGACTCCCCGTCGTGTAGATAACTACG
ATACGGGAGGGCTTACCATCTGGCCCCAGTGCTGCAATGATACCGCGAGACCCACGCTCACCGGCTCCAG
ATTTATCAGCAATAAACCAGCCAGCCGGAAGGGCCGAGCGCAGAAGTGGTCCTGCAACTTTATCCGCCTC
CATCCAGTCTATTAATTGTTGCCGGGAAGCTAGAGTAAGTAGTTCGCCAGTTAATAGTTTGCGCAACGTT
GTTGCCATTGCTACAGGCATCGTGGTGTCACGCTCGTCGTTTGGTATGGCTTCATTCAGCTCCGGTTCCC
AACGATCAAGGCGAGTTACATGATCCCCCATGTTGTGCAAAAAAGCGGTTAGCTCCTTCGGTCCTCCGAT
AGTTGTCAGAAGTAAGTTGGCCGCAGTGTTATCACTCATGGTTATGGCAGCACTGCATAATTCTCTTACT
GTCATGCCATCCGTAAGATGCTTTTCTGTGACTGGTGAGTACTCAACCAAGTCATTCTGAGAATAGTGTA
TGCGGCGACCGAGTTGCTCTTGCCCGGCGTCAATACGGGATAATACCGCGCCACATAGCAGAACTTTGAA
AGTGCTCATCATTGGAAAACGTTCTTCGGGGCGAAAACTCTCAAGGATCTTACCGCTGTTGAGATCCAGT
TCGATGTAACCCACTCGTGCACCCAACTGATCTTCAGCATCTTTTACTTTCACCAGCGTTTCTGGGTGAG
CAAAAACAGGAAGGCAAAATGCCGCAAAAAAGGGAATAAGGGCGACACGGAAATGTTGAATACTCATACT
CTTCCTTTTTCAATATTATTGAAGCATTTATCAGGGTTATTGTCTCATGAGCGGATACATATTTGAATGT
ATTTAGAAAAATAAACAAATAGGGGTTCCGCGCACATTTCCCCGAAAAGTGCCACCTGACGTCTAAGAAA
CCATTACGTAGAAAGCCAGTCCGCAGAAACGGTGCTGACCCCGGATGAATGTCAGCTACTGGGCTATCTG
GACAAGGGAAAACGCAAGCGCAAAGAGGATCCTTATCGCTATCGATTCACACAAAAAACCAACACACAGA
TGTAATGAAAATAAAGATATTTTATTGCGGCCATCGTGATGGCAGGTTGGGCGTCGCTTGGTCGGTCATT
TCGAACCCCAGAGTCCCGCTCAGAAGAACTCGTCAAGAAGGCGATAGAAGGCGATGCGCTGCGAATCGGG
AGCGGCGATACCGTAAAGCACGAGGAAGCGGTCAGCCCATTCGCCGCCAAGCTCTTCAGCAATATCACGG
GTAGCCAACGCTATGTCCTGATAGCGGTCCGCCACACCCAGCCGGCCACAGTCGATGAATCCAGAAAAGC
GGCCATTTTCCACCATGATATTCGGCAAGCAGGCATCGCCATGGGTCACGACGAGATCCTCGCCGTCGGG
CATGCGCGCCTTGAGCCTGGCGAACAGTTCGGCTGGCGCGAGCCCCTGATGCTCTTCGTCCAGATCATCC
TGATCGACAAGACCGGCTTCCATCCGAGTACGTGCTCGCTCGATGCGATGTTTCGCTTGGTGGTCGAATG
GGCAGGTAGCCGGATCAAGCGTATGCAGCCGCCGCATTGCATCAGCCATGATGGATACTTTCTCGGCAGG
AGCAAGGTGAGATGACAGGAGATCCTGCCCCGGCACTTCGCCCAATAGCAGCCAGTCCCTTCCCGCTTCA
GTGACAACGTCGAGCACAGCTGCGCAAGGAACGCCCGTCGTGGCCAGCCACGATAGCCGCGCTGCCTCGT
CCTGCAGTTCATTCAGGGCACCGGACAGGTCGGTCTTGACAAAAAGAACCGGGCGCCCCTGCGCTGACAG
CCGGAACACGGCGGCATCAGAGCAGCCGATTGTCTGTTGTGCCCAGTCATAGCCGAATAGCCTCTCCACC
CAAGCGGCCGGAGAACCTGCGTGCAATCCATCTTGTTCAATCCCTCCGGAGCCTCCGCCACCTGATCCGC
CACCTCCGCTCCCACCACCGGTCTGCTCGTTCTTCAGCACGCGCTCCACGAAGCTCTTGATGTACTTACC
CATTTCATCTGGAGCGTCCTCCTGGCTGAAGTGGAGGCCCTTCACCTTCACGAACTCGGTGTTAGGGAAC
TTCTTAGCTCCCTCGACAATAGCGTTGGAAAAGAACCCAGGGTCGGACTCGATGAACATCTTAGGCAGAT
CGTCGCTGGCCCGAAGGTAGGCGTTGTAGTTGCGGACAATCTGGACGACGTCGGGCTTGCCTCCCTTAAC
GAGAGGGATCTCGCGAGGCCAGGAGAGGGTAGGCCGTCTAACCTCGCCCTTCTCCTTGAATGGCTCCAGG
TAGGCAGCGAACTCCTCAGGCTCCAGTTTCCGCATGATCTTGCTTGGGAGCATGGTCTCGACGAAGAAGT
TATTCTCAAGCACCATTTTCTCGCCCTCTTCGCTCTTGATCAGGGCGATATCCTCCTCGATGTCAGGCCA
CTCGTCCCAGGACTCGATCACGTCCACGACACTCTCAGCATGGACGATGGCCTTGATCTTGTCTTGGTGC
TCGTAGGAGTAGTGAAAGGCCAGACAAGCCCCCCAGTCGTGGCCCACAAAGATGATTTTCTTTGGAAGGT
TCAGCAGCTCGAACCAAGCGGTGAGGTACTTGTAGTGATCCAGGAGGCGATATGAGCCATTCCCGCTCTT
GCCGGACTTACCCATTCCGATCAGATCAGGGATGATGCATCTAGCCACGGGCTCGATGTGAGGCACGACG
TGCCTCCACAGGTAGCTGGAGGCAGCGTTACCATGCAGAAAAATCACGGCGTTCTCGGCGTGCTTCTCGG
AATCATAGTAGTTGATGAAGGAGTCCAGCACGTTCATTTGCTTGCAGCGAGCCCACCACTGAGGCCCAGT
GATCATGCGTTTGCGTTGCTCGGGGTCGTACACCTTGGAAGCCATGGTGGCTCCAGCCTTTGGTTCGAGA
CTGTTGTGTCAGAAGAATCAAGCTTTTTGCAAAAGCCTAGGCCTCCAAAAAAGCCTCCTCACTACTTCTG
GAATAGCTCAGAGGCCGAGGCGGCCTCGGCCTCTGCATAAATAAAAAAAATTAGTCAGCCATGGGGCGGA
GAATGGGCGGAACTGGGCGGAGTTAGGGGCGGGATGGGCGGAGTTAGGGGCGGGACTATGGTTGCTGACT
AATTGAGATGCATGCTTTGCATACTTCTGCCTGCTGGGGAGCCTGGGGACTTTCCACACCTGGTTGCTGA
CTAATTGAGATGCATGCTTTGCATACTTCTGCCTGCTGGGGAGCCTGGGGACTTTCCACACCCTAACTGA
CACACATTCCACAGCTGGTTCTTTCCGCCTCAGAAGGTACCTAACCAAGTTCCTCTTTCAGAGGTTATTT
CAGGCCATGGTGCTGCGCAGATCCGCGTATGCGGTGTGAAATACCGCACAGATGCGTAAGGAGAAAATAC
CGCATCAGGAAATTGTAAGCGTTAATATTTTGTTAAAATTCGATTTTACCACATTTGTAGAGGTTTTACT
TGCTTAAAAAAACCTCCCACATCTCCCCCTGAACCTGAAACATAAAATGAATGCAATTGTTGTTGTTAAC
TTGTTTATTGCAGCTTATAATGGTTACAAATAAAGCAATAGCATCACAAATTTCACAAATAAAGCATTTT
TTTCACTGCATTCTAGTTGTGGTTTGTCCAAACTCATCAATGTATCTTATCATGTCTGCTCGAAGCGGCC
GCCCCAAGGGGTTATGCTAGTTATTGCTCAGCGGTGGCAGCAGCCAACTCAGCTTCCTTTCGGGCTTTGT
TAGCAGCCGGATCAGCTTGCATGCCTGCAGGTCGACTTACAAAGTAAAATCATTCTTTAATTATTAAAAA
AAAATCACTGTTGGGCTTTTTTTTTTAAAGGTCCATAAATTTTCAATGCAATGTTGAACTGGGGAAATGG
TTATAGCAGCTCTCACATAAGTTATTTGAATTAATAAACATTATCACAGTATTAAGAAGGCAAGGTAAAC
AAATAGCTTAAGTATTTTATTTGTTTGCAACTAAGCTTGTTAACACTATATAATGAAAATGTACAAAGAA
TAATGTTGCAGTTTTTGGTTAGATTTAAGTCAAAGACATTCATTAATAAGGAATCTTCGAATGTGAATAT
TCCAGAAATTTCTCTAAGCCATCTGATCACAACAACTGTCTCTGAATATTACCTTACTTTGGAAGGTATT
GGCATACATTTGAATTAAACTCAGAATTTTTCAAAATAAGCCCTAATTAAAAAAACTATTCTATATTCAA
AGTAAAACAATATTAATAGAACTTTCCTTTCCAGAAACAATGAAGGAAACAAGGCATTTTGTAAAATGTG
GTCCTGAACAAGTCACAGTAAAAAATAAATGTATACTTAACTTCCACCTCCTCAAAACAGAGGCTACTTT
CTGTTCCTCAGCCTTGGAAACAAGGTGAAGAACAGCCTATATGCGACTTCGGGCAGGGGGTTGCCAAAAC
AAAGCTGAAGCAGTTGACCATGGACACCTCAAAAGAATTTGGGAGAACCCGACCAAAGGATCCAAATTCT
ATGTTTTTTTTTTTTTGAGACGAAGTCTCGTTTTGTTGCCCAGGCTGGAGTGCAGTGGCATGATCTGTGC
TCACTGCAACCGCCACCTCCAGGGTTCAAGTGATTCTCCTGCCTCAGCCTCCCAAGCAGCTGGGATTACA
GACGCCTGCCACCACGCCCGGCTAACTTTGTTGTATTTTTAGTAGAGATGGGGTTTCACCATATTGGCCA
GGGTGGTCTCGAACTCCTGACCTCAAGTGATCCGCATGCCTCGGACTCCCAAAGTGCTGGGATTACAGGC
GTGAGCCACTGCGCCCAGCCCAAATTATATTTTTTAATAACTAATACAAAGGTGAAGTGGCTCCTCCCAA
GTAGCAGTGCTGCCGGGGCCTGGCCCAGGCCTAGCCCTGGGCTCACCTCTCATGCTCCCAAGCCAACCCT
GATGCTCCTGGCTCCAGGGTAGACCTTTTCCCTTTAGAGGTTCAGTGTCCAGGGAGCTCTATGATAATTG
TGTGAATGAGGTGAGCGCTGACTCCATGTGAGTATTTTAAGGCTTGGAGTCAAAGAATTAACCTAACATG
CCCAGGCAGAGTCCATGTGTCAATGGCCCGTCTCCAGTTTGTTCTAATTTCTCACCACGTGTCTGTAGAT
ATAGGACCGCAGACCTTCGCTTTATCATCATAATCACATCTAATGTCCATCCTAACTTACGATTCATATT
CTGTGCCTGGAAACAGTCCCTGTATTTAACAATACCTACACATAAAAACAATCCACTGTTACAACTTGTA
TGGTCACAAAACATTAATGATCTTCTTTAGACCAAGCAAATGTTTTTTTACCATAATTGTCGTGCACCAA
ATTCACAGCCAGAATCCCCAAGATCAAAAAAAAATTTTTGCACAATACAAATAATAACTTAAAATACACA
TACACACATATACACACACTCTCACACGCACTTCTTACAGAACTGTGCTTGGGGAAACTCCATTTGTTGA
ATGCCACTGAAGGCATATTTTGCTAAACTGCTGCTCCAGGTATTTTTGTTTGGAAAATCTATCACAGTAG
GGCACAGCTGTTTATTGGATGAGCAGAAAAGAAAGATATGCTTGTGGCAACCAGAAAGTTTTACGGTCTT
TCAAGTTGTATAAAATGGACCTGCAGAAACGTTTAAGTGTTCTCAGGATGCAAAGTTGGAGCTGAAATGT
GACATCAAACCAGTTGCAAAAAGTGTACAGCAGCCATCTCTTGAGGTCAAACCTGGTACCCAGATATGTG
ACAAAGCTACTCGAGGCTAGCGAGCTCGTTTAAACAACTAGAATTACACGGCGATCTTGCCGCCCTTCTT
GGCCTTAATGAGAATCTCGCGGATCTTGCGGGCGTCCAACTTGCCGGTCAGTCCTTTAGGCACCTCGTCC
ACGAACACAACACCACCGCGCAGCTTCTTGGCGGTTGTAACCTGGCTGGCCACATAGTCCACGATCTCCT
TCTCGGTCATGGTTTTACCGTGTTCCAGCACGACGACTGCGGCGGGCAGCTCGCCGGCATCGTCGTCGGG
CAGGCCGGCGACCCCGGCGTCGAAGATGTTGGGGTGTTGCAGCAGGATGCTCTCCAGTTCGGCTGGGGCT
ACCTGGTAGCCCTTGTATTTGATCAGGCTCTTCAGCCGGTCCACGATGAAGAAGTGCTCGTCCTCGTCCC
AGTAGGCGATGTCGCCGCTGTGCAGCCAGCCGTCCTTGTCGATGAGAGCGTTTGTAGCCTCGGGGTTGTT
AACGTAGCCGCTCATGATCATGGGGCCACGGACGCACAGCTCGCCGCGCTGGTTCACACCCAGTGTCTTA
CCGGTGTCCAAGTCCACCACCTTAGCCTCGAAGAAGGGCACCACCTTGCCTACTGCGCCAGGCTTGTCGT
CCCCTTCGGGGGTGATCAGAATGGCGCTGGTTGTTTCTGTCAGGCCGTAGCCCTGGCGGATGCCTGGTAG
GTGGAAGCGTTTGGCCACGGCCTCACCTACCTCCTTGCTGAGCGGCGCCCCGCCGCTGGCGATCTCGTGC
AAGTTGCTTAGGTCGTACTTGTCGATGAGAGTGCTCTTAGCGAAGAAGCTAAATAGTGTGGGCACCAGCA
GGGCAGATTGAATCTTATAGTCTTGCAAGCTGCGCAAGAATAGCTCCTCCTCGAAGCGGTACATGAGCAC
GACCCGAAAGCCGCAGATCAAGTAGCCCAGCGTGGTGAACATGCCGAAGCCGTGGTGAAATGGCACCACG
CTGAGGATAGCGGTGTCGGGGATGATCTGGTTGCCGAAGATGGGGTCGCGGGCATGACTGAATCGGACAC
AAGCGGTGCGGTGCGGTAGGGCTACGCCCTTGGGCAATCCGGTACTGCCACTACTGTTCATGATCAGGGC
GATGGTTTTGTCCCGGTCGAAGCTCTCGGGCACGAAGTCGTACTCGTTGAAGCCGGGTGGCAAATGGGAA
GTCACGAAGGTGTACATGCTTTGGAAGCCCTGGTAGTCGGTCTTGCTATCCATGATGATGATCTTTTGTA
TGATCGGTAGCTTCTTTTGCACGTTGAGGATCTTTTGCAGCCCTTTCTTGCTCACGAATACGACGGTGGG
CTGGCTGATGCCCATGCTGTTCAGCAGCTCGCGCTCGTTGTAGATGTCGTTAGCTGGGGCCACAGCCACA
CCGATGAACAGGGCACCCAACACGGGCATGAAGAACTGCAAGCTATTCTCGCTGCACACCACGATCCGAT
GGTTTGTATTCAGCCCATAGCGCTTCATAGCTTCTGCCAGCCGAACGCTCATCTCGAAGTACTCGGCGTA
GGTAATGTCCACCTCGATATGTGCGTCGGTAAAGGCGATGGTGCCGGGCACCAGGGCGTAGCGCTTCATG
GCTTTGTGCAGCTGCTCGCCGGCGGTCCCGTCTTCGAGTGGGTAGAATGGCGCTGGGCCCTTCTTAATGT
TTTTGGCATCTTCCATGGTGGCTTTACCAACAGTACCGGATTGCCAAGCTTGGGCTGCAGGTCGAAAGGC
CCGGAGATGAGGAAGAGGAGAACAGCGCGGCAGACGTGCGCTTTTGAAGCGTGCAGAATGCCGGGCCTCC
GGAGGACCTTCGGGCGCCCGCCCCGCCCCTGAGCCCGCCCCTGAGCCCGCCCCCGGACCCACCCCTTCCC
AGCCTCTGAGCCCAGAAAGCGAAGGAGCAAAGCTGCTATTGGCCGCTGCCCCAAAGGCCTACCCGCTTCC
ATTGCTCAGCGGTGCTGTCCATCTGCACGAGACTAGTGAGACGTGCTACTTCCATTTGTCACGTCCTGCA
CGACGCGAGCTGCGGGGCGGGGGGGAACTTCCTGACTAGGGGAGGAGTAGAAGGTGGCGCGAAGGGGCCA
CCAAAGAACGGAGCCGGTTGGCGCCTACCGGTGGATGTGGAATGTGTGCGAGGCCAGAGGCCACTTGTGT
AGCGCCAAGTGCCCAGCGGGGCTGCTAAAGCGCATGCTCCAGACTGCCTTGGGAAAAGCGCCTCCCCTAC
CCGGTAGATCTCGATCCTCTACGCCGGACGCATCGTGGCCGGAGTACTGCGGTTTATCTCGATGGCTACG
AGGGCAGACAGTAAGTGGATTTACCATAATCCCTTAATTGTACGCACCGCTAAAACGCGTTCAGCGCGAT
CACGGCAGCAGACAGGTAAAAATGGCAACAAACCACCCGAAAAACTGCCGCAATCGCGCCTGATAAATTT
TAACCGTATGAATACCTATGCAACCAGAGGGTACAGGCCACATTACCCCCACTTAATCCACTGAAGCTGC
CATTTTTCATGGTTTCACCATCCCAGCGAAGGGCCATCCAGCGTGCGTTCCTGTATTTCCGGACTATAAA
AGGATCTAGGTGAAGATCCTTTTTGATAATCTCATGACCAAAATCCCTTAACGTGAGTTTTCGTTCCACT
GAGCGTCAGACCCCGTAGAAAAGATCAAAGGATCTTC
